>Addgene plasmid #113500 | pGEX-6P-1 p37 | depositor full sequence | sequence record 214233 | pGEX-6P-1 p37 sequence 5986 bps
ACGTTATCGACTGCACGGTGCACCAATGCTTCTGGCGTCAGGCAGCCATCGGAAGCTGTGGTATGGCTGT
GCAGGTCGTAAATCACTGCATAATTCGTGTCGCTCAAGGCGCACTCCCGTTCTGGATAATGTTTTTTGCG
CCGACATCATAACGGTTCTGGCAAATATTCTGAAATGAGCTGTTGACAATTAATCATCGGCTCGTATAAT
GTGTGGAATTGTGAGCGGATAACAATTTCACACAGGAAACAGTATTCATGTCCCCTATACTAGGTTATTG
GAAAATTAAGGGCCTTGTGCAACCCACTCGACTTCTTTTGGAATATCTTGAAGAAAAATATGAAGAGCAT
TTGTATGAGCGCGATGAAGGTGATAAATGGCGAAACAAAAAGTTTGAATTGGGTTTGGAGTTTCCCAATC
TTCCTTATTATATTGATGGTGATGTTAAATTAACACAGTCTATGGCCATCATACGTTATATAGCTGACAA
GCACAACATGTTGGGTGGTTGTCCAAAAGAGCGTGCAGAGATTTCAATGCTTGAAGGAGCGGTTTTGGAT
ATTAGATACGGTGTTTCGAGAATTGCATATAGTAAAGACTTTGAAACTCTCAAAGTTGATTTTCTTAGCA
AGCTACCTGAAATGCTGAAAATGTTCGAAGATCGTTTATGTCATAAAACATATTTAAATGGTGATCATGT
AACCCATCCTGACTTCATGTTGTATGACGCTCTTGATGTTGTTTTATACATGGACCCAATGTGCCTGGAT
GCGTTCCCAAAATTAGTTTGTTTTAAAAAACGTATTGAAGCTATCCCACAAATTGATAAGTACTTGAAAT
CCAGCAAGTATATAGCATGGCCTTTGCAGGGCTGGCAAGCCACGTTTGGTGGTGGCGACCATCCTCCAAA
ATCGGATCTGGAAGTTCTGTTCCAGGGGCCCCTGGGATCCATGGCGGAGGGTGGCCGTGCGGAGCCGGAG
GAGCAGGAGCGTGGGTCCTCCAGGCCACGGCCCCCAAGTGCGCGGGACTTACAGTTGGCCTTGGCAGAAT
TATATGAAGATGAAATGAAATGCAAGTCTTCCAAGCCTGACAGATCCACACCTGCAACCTGTAGGAGCCC
ACGAACACCGCCACATCGGCTTTATTCAGGTGATCACAAATATGATGGATTACATATAGTTCAACCTCCA
ACTGGGAAAATTGTGAATGAACTTTTCAAAGAGGCAAGGGAACATGGAGCTGTCCCTCTAAACGAAGCCA
CAAGATCTTCAAGGGAAGACAAAACTAAGTCATTTACAGGTGGAGGATACAGATTGGGGAATTCCTTCTA
CAAGCGATCAGAGTATATCTATGGGGAAAATCAGCTCCAAGATGTTCAGGTTTTACTGAAGCTGTGGCGC
AATGGTTTCAGTTTAGACGATGGAGAATTGAGGCCTTACAGTGACCCAACAAATGCTCAGTTTTTGGAAT
CTGTTAAGAGAGGAGAGACTCCCCTGGAGCTTCAGCGACTGGTCCATGGCGCCCAAGTGAACCTGGATAT
GGAGGATCATCAAGACCAAGAGTACATAAAACCCAGGTTGCGATTCAAGGCTTTTAGTGGAGAAGGGCAA
AAACTTGGAAGCCTTACACCTGAAATCGTCAGTACTCCTTCCTCCCCAGAAGAAGAGGATAAATCAATAC
TGAATGCAGCTGTTCTTATTGATGATTCAATGCCCACCACAAAAATTCAGATCAGGTTGGCAGATGGAAG
TCGTCTCGTACAGAGATTCAATAGCACACACCGGATTCTGGATGTACGAGACTTTATAGTACGGTCACGT
CCTGAATTTGCGACTACTGACTTTATTCTTGTGACTTCATTTCCAAGTAAAGAACTAACAGATGAAACCG
TGACACTACAAGAAGCGGACATTCTTAACACTGTGATACTCCAACAGCTAAAATAGGGATCCCCGGAATT
CCCGGGTCGACTCGAGCGGCCGCATCGTGACTGACTGACGATCTGCCTCGCGCGTTTCGGTGATGACGGT
GAAAACCTCTGACACATGCAGCTCCCGGAGACGGTCACAGCTTGTCTGTAAGCGGATGCCGGGAGCAGAC
AAGCCCGTCAGGGCGCGTCAGCGGGTGTTGGCGGGTGTCGGGGCGCAGCCATGACCCAGTCACGTAGCGA
TAGCGGAGTGTATAATTCTTGAAGACGAAAGGGCCTCGTGATACGCCTATTTTTATAGGTTAATGTCATG
ATAATAATGGTTTCTTAGACGTCAGGTGGCACTTTTCGGGGAAATGTGCGCGGAACCCCTATTTGTTTAT
TTTTCTAAATACATTCAAATATGTATCCGCTCATGAGACAATAACCCTGATAAATGCTTCAATAATATTG
AAAAAGGAAGAGTATGAGTATTCAACATTTCCGTGTCGCCCTTATTCCCTTTTTTGCGGCATTTTGCCTT
CCTGTTTTTGCTCACCCAGAAACGCTGGTGAAAGTAAAAGATGCTGAAGATCAGTTGGGTGCACGAGTGG
GTTACATCGAACTGGATCTCAACAGCGGTAAGATCCTTGAGAGTTTTCGCCCCGAAGAACGTTTTCCAAT
GATGAGCACTTTTAAAGTTCTGCTATGTGGCGCGGTATTATCCCGTGTTGACGCCGGGCAAGAGCAACTC
GGTCGCCGCATACACTATTCTCAGAATGACTTGGTTGAGTACTCACCAGTCACAGAAAAGCATCTTACGG
ATGGCATGACAGTAAGAGAATTATGCAGTGCTGCCATAACCATGAGTGATAACACTGCGGCCAACTTACT
TCTGACAACGATCGGAGGACCGAAGGAGCTAACCGCTTTTTTGCACAACATGGGGGATCATGTAACTCGC
CTTGATCGTTGGGAACCGGAGCTGAATGAAGCCATACCAAACGACGAGCGTGACACCACGATGCCTGCAG
CAATGGCAACAACGTTGCGCAAACTATTAACTGGCGAACTACTTACTCTAGCTTCCCGGCAACAATTAAT
AGACTGGATGGAGGCGGATAAAGTTGCAGGACCACTTCTGCGCTCGGCCCTTCCGGCTGGCTGGTTTATT
GCTGATAAATCTGGAGCCGGTGAGCGTGGGTCTCGCGGTATCATTGCAGCACTGGGGCCAGATGGTAAGC
CCTCCCGTATCGTAGTTATCTACACGACGGGGAGTCAGGCAACTATGGATGAACGAAATAGACAGATCGC
TGAGATAGGTGCCTCACTGATTAAGCATTGGTAACTGTCAGACCAAGTTTACTCATATATACTTTAGATT
GATTTAAAACTTCATTTTTAATTTAAAAGGATCTAGGTGAAGATCCTTTTTGATAATCTCATGACCAAAA
TCCCTTAACGTGAGTTTTCGTTCCACTGAGCGTCAGACCCCGTAGAAAAGATCAAAGGATCTTCTTGAGA
TCCTTTTTTTCTGCGCGTAATCTGCTGCTTGCAAACAAAAAAACCACCGCTACCAGCGGTGGTTTGTTTG
CCGGATCAAGAGCTACCAACTCTTTTTCCGAAGGTAACTGGCTTCAGCAGAGCGCAGATACCAAATACTG
TCCTTCTAGTGTAGCCGTAGTTAGGCCACCACTTCAAGAACTCTGTAGCACCGCCTACATACCTCGCTCT
GCTAATCCTGTTACCAGTGGCTGCTGCCAGTGGCGATAAGTCGTGTCTTACCGGGTTGGACTCAAGACGA
TAGTTACCGGATAAGGCGCAGCGGTCGGGCTGAACGGGGGGTTCGTGCACACAGCCCAGCTTGGAGCGAA
CGACCTACACCGAACTGAGATACCTACAGCGTGAGCTATGAGAAAGCGCCACGCTTCCCGAAGGGAGAAA
GGCGGACAGGTATCCGGTAAGCGGCAGGGTCGGAACAGGAGAGCGCACGAGGGAGCTTCCAGGGGGAAAC
GCCTGGTATCTTTATAGTCCTGTCGGGTTTCGCCACCTCTGACTTGAGCGTCGATTTTTGTGATGCTCGT
CAGGGGGGCGGAGCCTATGGAAAAACGCCAGCAACGCGGCCTTTTTACGGTTCCTGGCCTTTTGCTGGCC
TTTTGCTCACATGTTCTTTCCTGCGTTATCCCCTGATTCTGTGGATAACCGTATTACCGCCTTTGAGTGA
GCTGATACCGCTCGCCGCAGCCGAACGACCGAGCGCAGCGAGTCAGTGAGCGAGGAAGCGGAAGAGCGCC
TGATGCGGTATTTTCTCCTTACGCATCTGTGCGGTATTTCACACCGCATAAATTCCGACACCATCGAATG
GTGCAAAACCTTTCGCGGTATGGCATGATAGCGCCCGGAAGAGAGTCAATTCAGGGTGGTGAATGTGAAA
CCAGTAACGTTATACGATGTCGCAGAGTATGCCGGTGTCTCTTATCAGACCGTTTCCCGCGTGGTGAACC
AGGCCAGCCACGTTTCTGCGAAAACGCGGGAAAAAGTGGAAGCGGCGATGGCGGAGCTGAATTACATTCC
CAACCGCGTGGCACAACAACTGGCGGGCAAACAGTCGTTGCTGATTGGCGTTGCCACCTCCAGTCTGGCC
CTGCACGCGCCGTCGCAAATTGTCGCGGCGATTAAATCTCGCGCCGATCAACTGGGTGCCAGCGTGGTGG
TGTCGATGGTAGAACGAAGCGGCGTCGAAGCCTGTAAAGCGGCGGTGCACAATCTTCTCGCGCAACGCGT
CAGTGGGCTGATCATTAACTATCCGCTGGATGACCAGGATGCCATTGCTGTGGAAGCTGCCTGCACTAAT
GTTCCGGCGTTATTTCTTGATGTCTCTGACCAGACACCCATCAACAGTATTATTTTCTCCCATGAAGACG
GTACGCGACTGGGCGTGGAGCATCTGGTCGCATTGGGTCACCAGCAAATCGCGCTGTTAGCGGGCCCATT
AAGTTCTGTCTCGGCGCGTCTGCGTCTGGCTGGCTGGCATAAATATCTCACTCGCAATCAAATTCAGCCG
ATAGCGGAACGGGAAGGCGACTGGAGTGCCATGTCCGGTTTTCAACAAACCATGCAAATGCTGAATGAGG
GCATCGTTCCCACTGCGATGCTGGTTGCCAACGATCAGATGGCGCTGGGCGCAATGCGCGCCATTACCGA
GTCCGGGCTGCGCGTTGGTGCGGATATCTCGGTAGTGGGATACGACGATACCGAAGACAGCTCATGTTAT
ATCCCGCCGTCAACCACCATCAAACAGGATTTTCGCCTGCTGGGGCAAACCAGCGTGGACCGCTTGCTGC
AACTCTCTCAGGGCCAGGCGGTGAAGGGCAATCAGCTGTTGCCCGTCTCACTGGTGAAAAGAAAAACCAC
CCTGGCGCCCAATACGCAAACCGCCTCTCCCCGCGCGTTGGCCGATTCATTAATGCAGCTGGCACGACAG
GTTTCCCGACTGGAAAGCGGGCAGTGAGCGCAACGCAATTAATGTGAGTTAGCTCACTCATTAGGCACCC
CAGGCTTTACACTTTATGCTTCCGGCTCGTATGTTGTGTGGAATTGTGAGCGGATAACAATTTCACACAG
GAAACAGCTATGACCATGATTACGGATTCACTGGCCGTCGTTTTACAACGTCGTGACTGGGAAAACCCTG
GCGTTACCCAACTTAATCGCCTTGCAGCACATCCCCCTTTCGCCAGCTGGCGTAATAGCGAAGAGGCCCG
CACCGATCGCCCTTCCCAACAGTTGCGCAGCCTGAATGGCGAATGGCGCTTTGCCTGGTTTCCGGCACCA
GAAGCGGTGCCGGAAAGCTGGCTGGAGTGCGATCTTCCTGAGGCCGATACTGTCGTCGTCCCCTCAAACT
GGCAGATGCACGGTTACGATGCGCCCATCTACACCAACGTAACCTATCCCATTACGGTCAATCCGCCGTT
TGTTCCCACGGAGAATCCGACGGGTTGTTACTCGCTCACATTTAATGTTGATGAAAGCTGGCTACAGGAA
GGCCAGACGCGAATTATTTTTGATGGCGTTGGAATT
Features (pLannotate 1.2.2; 17 found; start..end, strand, type, name):
      6..107     -  CDS            yciV (fragment): RNAAM_ECOLI - Also known as trpH From Escherichia coli (strain K12).
    183..211     +  promoter       tac promoter: strong E. coli promoter; hybrid between the trp and lac UV5 promoters
    219..235     +  protein_bind   lac operator: The lac repressor binds to the lac operator to inhibit transcription in E. coli. This inhibition can be relieved by adding lactose or isopropyl-β-D-thiogalactopyranoside (IPTG). lac repressor encoded by lacI
    258..911     +  CDS            GST26_SCHJA: Experimental evidence at protein level: Swiss-Prot protein existence level 1. GST isoenzymes appear to play a central role in the parasite detoxification system. Other functions are also suspected including a role in increasing the solubility of haematin in the parasite gut. From Schistosoma japonicum (Blood fluke).
    951..1943    +  CDS            Ubxn2b: UBX2B_MOUSE - Experimental evidence at protein level: Swiss-Prot protein existence level 1. Adapter protein required for Golgi and endoplasmic reticulum biogenesis. Involved in Golgi and endoplasmic reticulum maintenance during interphase and in their reassembly at the end of mitosis. The complex formed with VCP has membrane fusion activity; membrane fusion activity requires USO1-GOLGA2 tethering and BET1L. VCPIP1 is also required, but not its deubiquitinating activity. Together with NSFL1C/p47, regulates the centrosomal levels of kinase AURKA/Aurora A during mitotic progression by promoting A
   2003..2042    +  CDS            rop (fragment): Rop protein, which maintains plasmids at low copy number; rop
   2144..2184    +  misc_feature   bom (fragment): basis of mobility region from pBR322
   2289..2393    +  promoter       AmpR promoter: bla
   2394..3254    +  CDS            AmpR: β-lactamase; bla; confers resistance to ampicillin, carbenicillin, and related antibiotics
   3425..4013    +  rep_origin     ori: high-copy-number ColE1/pMB1/pBR322/pUC origin of replication
   4199..4250    -  misc_feature   bom (fragment): basis of mobility region from pBR322
   4257..4334    +  promoter       lacIq promoter: lacI (mutant); In the lacIq allele, a single base change in the promoter boosts expression of the lacI gene about 10-fold.
   4335..5417    +  CDS            lacI: lac repressor; lacI; The lac repressor binds to the lac operator to inhibit transcription in E. coli. This inhibition can be relieved by adding lactose or isopropyl-β-D-thiogalactopyranoside (IPTG).
   5430..5451    +  protein_bind   CAP binding site: CAP binding activates transcription in the presence of cAMP. E. coli catabolite activator protein
   5466..5496    +  promoter       lac promoter: promoter for the E. coli lac operon
   5504..5520    +  protein_bind   lac operator: The lac repressor binds to the lac operator to inhibit transcription in E. coli. This inhibition can be relieved by adding lactose or isopropyl-β-D-thiogalactopyranoside (IPTG). lac repressor encoded by lacI
   5540..5713    +  CDS            lacZα: LacZα fragment of β-galactosidase; lacZ fragment
