>Addgene plasmid #113500 | pGEX-6P-1 p37 | addgene full sequence | sequence record 218617 | Addgene NGS Result
ACGGTTCTGGCAAATATTCTGAAATGAGCTGTTGACAATTAATCATCGGCTCGTATAATGTGTGGAATTG
TGAGCGGATAACAATTTCACACAGGAAACAGTATTCATGTCCCCTATACTAGGTTATTGGAAAATTAAGG
GCCTTGTGCAACCCACTCGACTTCTTTTGGAATATCTTGAAGAAAAATATGAAGAGCATTTGTATGAGCG
CGATGAAGGTGATAAATGGCGAAACAAAAAGTTTGAATTGGGTTTGGAGTTTCCCAATCTTCCTTATTAT
ATTGATGGTGATGTTAAATTAACACAGTCTATGGCCATCATACGTTATATAGCTGACAAGCACAACATGT
TGGGTGGTTGTCCAAAAGAGCGTGCAGAGATTTCAATGCTTGAAGGAGCGGTTTTGGATATTAGATACGG
TGTTTCGAGAATTGCATATAGTAAAGACTTTGAAACTCTCAAAGTTGATTTTCTTAGCAAGCTACCTGAA
ATGCTGAAAATGTTCGAAGATCGTTTATGTCATAAAACATATTTAAATGGTGATCATGTAACCCATCCTG
ACTTCATGTTGTATGACGCTCTTGATGTTGTTTTATACATGGACCCAATGTGCCTGGATGCGTTCCCAAA
ATTAGTTTGTTTTAAAAAACGTATTGAAGCTATCCCACAAATTGATAAGTACTTGAAATCCAGCAAGTAT
ATAGCATGGCCTTTGCAGGGCTGGCAAGCCACGTTTGGTGGTGGCGACCATCCTCCAAAATCGGATCTGG
AAGTTCTGTTCCAGGGGCCCCTGGGATCCATGGCGGAGGGTGGCCGTGCGGAGCCGGAGGAGCAGGAGCG
TGGGTCCTCCAGGCCACGGCCCCCAAGTGCGCGGGACTTACAGTTGGCCTTGGCAGAATTATATGAAGAT
GAAATGAAATGCAAGTCTTCCAAGCCTGACAGATCCACACCTGCAACCTGTAGGAGCCCACGAACACCGC
CACATCGGCTTTATTCAGGTGATCACAAATATGATGGATTACATATAGTTCAACCTCCAACTGGGAAAAT
TGTGAATGAACTTTTCAAAGAGGCAAGGGAACATGGAGCTGTCCCTCTAAACGAAGCCACAAGATCTTCA
AGGGAAGACAAAACTAAGTCATTTACAGGTGGAGGATACAGATTGGGGAATTCCTTCTACAAGCGATCAG
AGTATATCTATGGGGAAAATCAGCTCCAAGATGTTCAGGTTTTACTGAAGCTGTGGCGCAATGGTTTCAG
TTTAGACGATGGAGAATTGAGGCCTTACAGTGACCCAACAAATGCTCAGTTTTTGGAATCTGTTAAGAGA
GGAGAGACTCCCCTGGAGCTTCAGCGACTGGTCCATGGCGCCCAAGTGAACCTGGATATGGAGGATCATC
AAGACCAAGAGTACATAAAACCCAGGTTGCGATTCAAGGCTTTTAGTGGAGAAGGGCAAAAACTTGGAAG
CCTTACACCTGAAATCGTCAGTACTCCTTCCTCCCCAGAAGAAGAGGATAAATCAATACTGAATGCAGCT
GTTCTTATTGATGATTCAATGCCCACCACAAAAATTCAGATCAGGTTGGCAGATGGAAGTCGTCTCGTAC
AGAGATTCAATAGCACACACCGGATTCTGGATGTACGAGACTTTATAGTACGGTCACGTCCTGAATTTGC
GACTACTGACTTTATTCTTGTGACTTCATTTCCAAGTAAAGAACTAACAGATGAAACCGTGACACTACAA
GAAGCGGACATTCTTAACACTGTGATACTCCAACAGCTAAAATAGGGATCCCCGGAATTCCCGGGTCGAC
TCGAGCGGCCGCATCGTGACTGACTGACGATCTGCCTCGCGCGTTTCGGTGATGACGGTGAAAACCTCTG
ACACATGCAGCTCCCGGAGACGGTCACAGCTTGTCTGTAAGCGGATGCCGGGAGCAGACAAGCCCGTCAG
GGCGCGTCAGCGGGTGTTGGCGGGTGTCGGGGCGCAGCCATGACCCAGTCACGTAGCGATAGCGGAGTGT
ATAATTCTTGAAGACGAAAGGGCCTCGTGATACGCCTATTTTTATAGGTTAATGTCATGATAATAATGGT
TTCTTAGACGTCAGGTGGCACTTTTCGGGGAAATGTGCGCGGAACCCCTATTTGTTTATTTTTCTAAATA
CATTCAAATATGTATCCGCTCATGAGACAATAACCCTGATAAATGCTTCAATAATATTGAAAAAGGAAGA
GTATGAGTATTCAACATTTCCGTGTCGCCCTTATTCCCTTTTTTGCGGCATTTTGCCTTCCTGTTTTTGC
TCACCCAGAAACGCTGGTGAAAGTAAAAGATGCTGAAGATCAGTTGGGTGCACGAGTGGGTTACATCGAA
CTGGATCTCAACAGCGGTAAGATCCTTGAGAGTTTTCGCCCCGAAGAACGTTTTCCAATGATGAGCACTT
TTAAAGTTCTGCTATGTGGCGCGGTATTATCCCGTGTTGACGCCGGGCAAGAGCAACTCGGTCGCCGCAT
ACACTATTCTCAGAATGACTTGGTTGAGTACTCACCAGTCACAGAAAAGCATCTTACGGATGGCATGACA
GTAAGAGAATTATGCAGTGCTGCCATAACCATGAGTGATAACACTGCGGCCAACTTACTTCTGACAACGA
TCGGAGGACCGAAGGAGCTAACCGCTTTTTTGCACAACATGGGGGATCATGTAACTCGCCTTGATCGTTG
GGAACCGGAGCTGAATGAAGCCATACCAAACGACGAGCGTGACACCACGATGCCTGCAGCAATGGCAACA
ACGTTGCGCAAACTATTAACTGGCGAACTACTTACTCTAGCTTCCCGGCAACAATTAATAGACTGGATGG
AGGCGGATAAAGTTGCAGGACCACTTCTGCGCTCGGCCCTTCCGGCTGGCTGGTTTATTGCTGATAAATC
TGGAGCCGGTGAGCGTGGGTCTCGCGGTATCATTGCAGCACTGGGGCCAGATGGTAAGCCCTCCCGTATC
GTAGTTATCTACACGACGGGGAGTCAGGCAACTATGGATGAACGAAATAGACAGATCGCTGAGATAGGTG
CCTCACTGATTAAGCATTGGTAACTGTCAGACCAAGTTTACTCATATATACTTTAGATTGATTTAAAACT
TCATTTTTAATTTAAAAGGATCTAGGTGAAGATCCTTTTTGATAATCTCATGACCAAAATCCCTTAACGT
GAGTTTTCGTTCCACTGAGCGTCAGACCCCGTAGAAAAGATCAAAGGATCTTCTTGAGATCCTTTTTTTC
TGCGCGTAATCTGCTGCTTGCAAACAAAAAAACCACCGCTACCAGCGGTGGTTTGTTTGCCGGATCAAGA
GCTACCAACTCTTTTTCCGAAGGTAACTGGCTTCAGCAGAGCGCAGATACCAAATACTGTCCTTCTAGTG
TAGCCGTAGTTAGGCCACCACTTCAAGAACTCTGTAGCACCGCCTACATACCTCGCTCTGCTAATCCTGT
TACCAGTGGCTGCTGCCAGTGGCGATAAGTCGTGTCTTACCGGGTTGGACTCAAGACGATAGTTACCGGA
TAAGGCGCAGCGGTCGGGCTGAACGGGGGGTTCGTGCACACAGCCCAGCTTGGAGCGAACGACCTACACC
GAACTGAGATACCTACAGCGTGAGCTATGAGAAAGCGCCACGCTTCCCGAAGGGAGAAAGGCGGACAGGT
ATCCGGTAAGCGGCAGGGTCGGAACAGGAGAGCGCACGAGGGAGCTTCCAGGGGGAAACGCCTGGTATCT
TTATAGTCCTGTCGGGTTTCGCCACCTCTGACTTGAGCGTCGATTTTTGTGATGCTCGTCAGGGGGGCGG
AGCCTATGGAAAAACGCCAGCAACGCGGCCTTTTTACGGTTCCTGGCCTTTTGCTGGCCTTTTGCTCACA
TGTTCTTTCCTGCGTTATCCCCTGATTCTGTGGATAACCGTATTACCGCCTTTGAGTGAGCTGATACCGC
TCGCCGCAGCCGAACGACCGAGCGCAGCGAGTCAGTGAGCGAGGAAGCGGAAGAGCGCCTGATGCGGTAT
TTTCTCCTTACGCATCTGTGCGGTATTTCACACCGCATAAATTCCGACACCATCGAATGGCGCAAAACCT
TTCGCGGTATGGCATGATAGCGCCCGGAAGAGAGTCAATTCAGGGTGGTGAATGTGAAACCAGTAACGTT
ATACGATGTCGCAGAGTATGCCGGTGTCTCTTATCAGACCGTTTCCCGCGTGGTGAACCAGGCCAGCCAC
GTTTCTGCGAAAACGCGGGAAAAAGTGGAAGCGGCGATGGCGGAGCTGAATTACATTCCCAACCGCGTGG
CACAACAACTGGCGGGCAAACAGTCGTTGCTGATTGGCGTTGCCACCTCCAGTCTGGCCCTGCACGCGCC
GTCGCAAATTGTCGCGGCGATTAAATCTCGCGCCGATCAACTGGGTGCCAGCGTGGTGGTGTCGATGGTA
GAACGAAGCGGCGTCGAAGCCTGTAAAGCGGCGGTGCACAATCTTCTCGCGCAACGCGTCAGTGGGCTGA
TCATTAACTATCCGCTGGATGACCAGGATGCCATTGCTGTGGAAGCTGCCTGCACTAATGTTCCGGCGTT
ATTTCTTGATGTCTCTGACCAGACACCCATCAACAGTATTATTTTCTCCCATGAAGACGGTACGCGACTG
GGCGTGGAGCATCTGGTCGCATTGGGTCACCAGCAAATCGCGCTGTTAGCGGGCCCATTAAGTTCTGTCT
CGGCGCGTCTGCGTCTGGCTGGCTGGCATAAATATCTCACTCGCAATCAAATTCAGCCGATAGCGGAACG
GGAAGGCGACTGGAGTGCCATGTCCGGTTTTCAACAAACCATGCAAATGCTGAATGAGGGCATCGTTCCC
ACTGCGATGCTGGTTGCCAACGATCAGATGGCGCTGGGCGCAATGCGCGCCATTACCGAGTCCGGGCTGC
GCGTTGGTGCGGATATCTCGGTAGTGGGATACGACGATACCGAAGACAGCTCATGTTATATCCCGCCGTT
AACCACCATCAAACAGGATTTTCGCCTGCTGGGGCAAACCAGCGTGGACCGCTTGCTGCAACTCTCTCAG
GGCCAGGCGGTGAAGGGCAATCAGCTGTTGCCCGTCTCACTGGTGAAAAGAAAAACCACGCTAGCGCCCA
ATACGCAAACCGCCTCTCCCCGCGCGTTGGCCGATTCATTAATGCAGCTGGCACGACAGGTTTCCCGACT
GGAAAGCGGGCAGTGAGCGCAACGCAATTAATGTAAGTTAGCTCACTCATTAGGCACCCCAGGCTTTACA
CTTTATGCTTCCGGCTCGTATGTTGTGTGGAATTGTGAGCGGATAACAATTTCACACAGGAAACAGCTAT
GACCATGATTACGGATTCACTGGCCGTCGTTTTACAACGTCGTGACTGGGAAAACCCTGGCGTTACCCAA
CTTAATCGCCTTGCAGCACATCCCCCTTTCGCCAGCTGGCGTAATAGCGAAGAGGCCCGCACCGATCGCC
CTTCCCAACAGTTGCGCAGCCTGAATGGCGAATGGCGCTTTGCCTGGTTTCCGGCACCAGAAGCGGTGCC
GGAAAGCTGGCTGGAGTGCGATCTTCCTGAGGCCGATACTGTCGTCGTCCCCTCAAACTGGCAGATGCAC
GGTTACGATGCGCCCATCTACACCAACGTGACCTATCCCATTACGGTCAATCCGCCGTTTGTTCCCACGG
AGAATCCGACGGGTTGTTACTCGCTCACATTTAATGTTGATGAAAGCTGGCTACAGGAAGGCCAGACGCG
AATTATTTTTGATGGCGTTGGAATTAGCTTATCGACTGCACGGTGCACCAATGCTTCTGGCGTCAGGCAG
CCATCGGAAGCTGTGGTATGGCTGTGCAGGTCGTAAATCACTGCATAATTCGTGTCGCTCAAGGCGCACT
CCCGTTCTGGATAATGTTTTTTGCGCCGACATCATA
Features (pLannotate 1.2.2; 17 found; start..end, strand, type, name):
     32..60      +  promoter       tac promoter: strong E. coli promoter; hybrid between the trp and lac UV5 promoters
     68..84      +  protein_bind   lac operator: The lac repressor binds to the lac operator to inhibit transcription in E. coli. This inhibition can be relieved by adding lactose or isopropyl-β-D-thiogalactopyranoside (IPTG). lac repressor encoded by lacI
    107..760     +  CDS            GST26_SCHJA: Experimental evidence at protein level: Swiss-Prot protein existence level 1. GST isoenzymes appear to play a central role in the parasite detoxification system. Other functions are also suspected including a role in increasing the solubility of haematin in the parasite gut. From Schistosoma japonicum (Blood fluke).
    800..1792    +  CDS            Ubxn2b: UBX2B_MOUSE - Experimental evidence at protein level: Swiss-Prot protein existence level 1. Adapter protein required for Golgi and endoplasmic reticulum biogenesis. Involved in Golgi and endoplasmic reticulum maintenance during interphase and in their reassembly at the end of mitosis. The complex formed with VCP has membrane fusion activity; membrane fusion activity requires USO1-GOLGA2 tethering and BET1L. VCPIP1 is also required, but not its deubiquitinating activity. Together with NSFL1C/p47, regulates the centrosomal levels of kinase AURKA/Aurora A during mitotic progression by promoting A
   1852..1891    +  CDS            rop (fragment): Rop protein, which maintains plasmids at low copy number; rop
   1993..2033    +  misc_feature   bom (fragment): basis of mobility region from pBR322
   2138..2242    +  promoter       AmpR promoter: bla
   2243..3103    +  CDS            AmpR: β-lactamase; bla; confers resistance to ampicillin, carbenicillin, and related antibiotics
   3274..3862    +  rep_origin     ori: high-copy-number ColE1/pMB1/pBR322/pUC origin of replication
   4048..4099    -  misc_feature   bom (fragment): basis of mobility region from pBR322
   4106..4183    +  promoter       lacI promoter: lacI
   4184..5266    +  CDS            lacI: lac repressor; lacI; The lac repressor binds to the lac operator to inhibit transcription in E. coli. This inhibition can be relieved by adding lactose or isopropyl-β-D-thiogalactopyranoside (IPTG).
   5279..5300    +  protein_bind   CAP binding site: CAP binding activates transcription in the presence of cAMP. E. coli catabolite activator protein
   5315..5345    +  promoter       lac promoter: promoter for the E. coli lac operon
   5353..5369    +  protein_bind   lac operator: The lac repressor binds to the lac operator to inhibit transcription in E. coli. This inhibition can be relieved by adding lactose or isopropyl-β-D-thiogalactopyranoside (IPTG). lac repressor encoded by lacI
   5389..5562    +  CDS            lacZα: LacZα fragment of β-galactosidase; lacZ fragment
   5826..5942    -  CDS            yciV (fragment): RNAAM_ECOLI - Also known as trpH From Escherichia coli (strain K12).
