[The description below was written by a language model from this plasmid's Addgene catalogue record and pLannotate feature annotations shown in this document.]
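Description:
pGEX-6P-1 p37 is a 5,986 bp bacterial expression plasmid built on the pGEX-6P-1 backbone for producing mouse p37 (UBXN2B, gene Ubxn2b) as a glutathione S-transferase fusion in E. coli. It replicates from a ColE1/pBR322-type origin and is selected with ampicillin through the bla (AmpR) gene and its own promoter. The catalogue lists it as low copy, whereas the automated annotation gives this origin family a generic high-copy label, and only short fragments of rop and the bom region are detected. The depositor sequence and the repository's sequencing result are the same length and carry the same features in the same order, differing only in their start coordinate and in whether the repressor promoter is called as lacI or as the stronger lacIq variant.

Expression is driven by the hybrid tac promoter followed by a lac operator. The plasmid-borne lacI gene supplies the repressor, which keeps transcription off until IPTG is added. The open reading frame begins with Schistosoma japonicum GST, followed by a short linker that, according to the catalogue, contains a PreScission protease site. The p37 coding sequence of about 1 kb follows, inserted at the BamHI site, which is retained on both sides. GST allows affinity capture on glutathione resin, and protease cleavage can release p37 from the tag. Residual lac promoter/operator, lacZα and yciV fragments belong to the backbone and play no role in the fusion.

p37 is an adapter of the p97/VCP AAA-ATPase. The associated work concerns ubiquitin-independent disassembly by a p97 complex during PP1 holoenzyme formation, so the plasmid most plausibly serves as a source of recombinant p37 for biochemical studies, although the record states only bacterial expression of GST-tagged p37.
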