Addgene plasmid #113500: pGEX-6P-1 p37
Purpose: Bacterial expression of GST-tagged p37
Depositing lab: Hemmo Meyer. Depositing organization: Universitaet Duisburg-Essen. Publication: Ubiquitin-Independent Disassembly by a p97 AAA-ATPase Complex Drives PP1 Holoenzyme Formation. Weith M, Seiler J, van den Boom J, Kracht M, Hulsmann J, Primorac I, Del Pino Garcia J, Kaschani F, Kaiser M, Musacchio A, Bollen M, Meyer H. Mol Cell. 2018 Oct 11. pii: S1097-2765(18)30791-3. doi: 10.1016/j.molcel.2018.09.020. PubMed 30344098.
Backbone
  Vector backbone: pGEX-6P-1
  Vector type: Bacterial Expression
Growth in bacteria
  Bacterial resistance: Ampicillin, 100 μg/mL
  Growth temperature: 37°C
  Growth strain: DH5alpha
  Copy number: Low Copy
Gene/Insert
  Gene/Insert name: p37 (alt name: UBXN2B)
  Species: M. musculus (mouse)
  Insert size (bp): 996
  Entrez Gene: Ubxn2b (a.k.a. 3110003A22Rik, 6430407D20Rik, AI451665, p37)
  Tag / fusion protein: GST-PreScission protease site (N terminal on backbone)
  Cloning method: Restriction Enzyme; 5′ cloning site BamHI (not destroyed); 3′ cloning site BamHI (not destroyed)
Terms and licenses: Academic/Nonprofit Terms; Industry Terms: Not Available to Industry
How to cite: pGEX-6P-1 p37 was a gift from Hemmo Meyer (Addgene plasmid # 113500 ; http://n2t.net/addgene:113500 ; RRID:Addgene_113500)
